Addgene plasmid #147667: pAc5.1B-lambdaN-HA-DmPAN3-5xmut_U
Purpose: Insect Expression of DmPAN3-5xmut
Depositing lab: Elisa Izaurralde. Depositing organization: Max Planck Institute for Developmental Biology. Publication: Structure of the PAN3 pseudokinase reveals the basis for interactions with the PAN2 deadenylase and the GW182 proteins. Christie M, Boland A, Huntzinger E, Weichenrieder O, Izaurralde E. Mol Cell. 2013 Aug 8;51(3):360-73. doi: 10.1016/j.molcel.2013.07.011. PubMed 23932717.
Backbone
  Vector backbone: Unknown
  Vector type: Insect Expression
Growth in bacteria
  Bacterial resistance: Ampicillin, 100 μg/mL
  Growth temperature: 37°C
  Growth strain: DH5alpha
  Copy number: Low Copy
Gene/Insert
  Gene/Insert name: DmPAN3-5xmut
  Species: D. melanogaster (fly)
  Entrez Gene: CG11486 (a.k.a. Dmel_CG11486, Dmel\CG11486, PAN3)
  Cloning method: Unknown
Terms and licenses: Academic/Nonprofit Terms; Industry Terms: Not Available to Industry
Depositor comments: ORF extracted from the NCBI: LD14901 Plasmids from this collection were made available to the research community and donated after the lab closed. Please note that the sequence provided by the depositing laboratory may be theoretical/predicted or based on Sanger sequencing results. There may be discrepancies between sequencing results obtained by Addgene and the depositor sequence. If an Addgene verified sequence is not available, please contact before placing your order to request that our lab fully sequence the plasmid.
How to cite: pAc5.1B-lambdaN-HA-DmPAN3-5xmut_U was a gift from Elisa Izaurralde (Addgene plasmid # 147667 ; http://n2t.net/addgene:147667 ; RRID:Addgene_147667)
