[The description below was written by a language model from this plasmid's Addgene catalogue record and pLannotate feature annotations shown in this document.]
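Description:
pAc5.1B-lambdaN-HA-DmPAN3-5xmut_U is a 7,846 nt insect expression plasmid for producing a mutant form of Drosophila melanogaster PAN3 (CG11486) in fly cells. The catalogue lists the backbone as unknown, although the name and the annotated parts point to a pAc5.1-type vector. It is propagated in E. coli through a ColE1/pUC-type origin and selected with ampicillin via the β-lactamase gene and its bla promoter. The annotation calls the origin high-copy, whereas the catalogue entry records the plasmid as low copy. Short fragments annotated as tetracycline resistance and SV40 large T antigen appear to be backbone remnants rather than functional genes.

Expression is driven by the constitutive Drosophila actin 5C (Ac5) promoter. Downstream lies a short fragment of the bacteriophage lambda N protein, then an HA epitope (annotated as a partial 3xHA match, of a length consistent with a single copy), then the PAN3 coding sequence. An SV40 polyadenylation signal follows. A V5 tag sequence from the vector sits downstream of the insert, but the record does not show whether it is translated in frame with PAN3.

The lambda N peptide is the RNA-binding segment commonly used to tether a fusion protein to reporter mRNAs carrying BoxB hairpins, so the construct is suited to tethering assays that test a protein's effect on a bound transcript, with HA allowing detection or immunoprecipitation. PAN3 is the regulatory subunit of the PAN2-PAN3 deadenylase complex, which acts in general and miRNA-mediated mRNA turnover. The "5xmut" designation indicates five mutations, but the record does not identify them. The associated publication concerns PAN3 interactions with PAN2 and GW182 proteins.
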