Features (pLannotate 1.2.2; 11 found; start..end, strand, type, name):
     56..2568    +  promoter       Ac5 promoter: Drosophila melanogaster actin 5C promoter
   2588..2653    +  CDS            N (fragment): REGN_LAMBD - Experimental evidence at protein level: Swiss-Prot protein existence level 1. Plays a role as a transcriptional antitermination factor that allows the virus to initiate its lytic phase. Activates expression of the delayed viral early genes by modifying host RNA polymerase (RNAP) into a form that is resistant to termination signals. This antitermination function requires the host NusA protein which serves to stabilize the interaction between antitermination protein N and host RNA polymerase. From Escherichia phage lambda (Bacteriophage lambda).
   2678..2704    +  CDS            3xHA (fragment): three tandem HA epitope tags
   2723..5092    +  CDS            PAN3: PAN3_DROME - Experimental evidence at protein level: Swiss-Prot protein existence level 1. Regulatory subunit of the poly(A)-nuclease (PAN) deadenylation complex, one of two cytoplasmic mRNA deadenylases involved in general and miRNA-mediated mRNA turnover. PAN specifically shortens poly(A) tails of RNA and the activity is stimulated by poly(A)-binding protein (PABP). PAN deadenylation is followed by rapid degradation of the shortened mRNA tails by the CCR4-NOT complex. Deadenylated mRNAs are then degraded by two alternative mechanisms, namely exosome-mediated 3'-5' exonucleolytic degradation,
   5131..5172    +  CDS            V5 tag: epitope tag from simian virus 5
   5272..5406    -  polyA_signal   SV40 poly(A) signal: SV40 polyadenylation signal
   5429..5513    -  CDS            large T antigen (fragment): large T antigen from SV40 (simian virus 40)
   5514..5984    +  CDS            TcR (fragment): tetracycline efflux protein; tet; confers resistance to tetracycline
   6028..6616    -  rep_origin     ori: high-copy-number ColE1/pMB1/pBR322/pUC origin of replication
   6787..7647    -  CDS            AmpR: β-lactamase; bla; confers resistance to ampicillin, carbenicillin, and related antibiotics
   7648..7752    -  promoter       AmpR promoter: bla
>Addgene plasmid #147667 | pAc5.1B-lambdaN-HA-DmPAN3-5xmut_U | depositor full sequence | sequence record 290114 | Full Sequence
CTTCAAGGAATTAATTCTATATTCTAAAAACACAAATGATACTTCTAAAAAAAATCATGAATGGCATCAA
CTCTGAATCAAATCTTTGCAGATGCACCTACTTCTCATTTCCACTGTCACATCATTTTTCCAGATCTCGC
TGCCTGTTATGTGGCCCACAAACCAAGACACGTTTTATGGCCATTAAAGCTGGCTGATCGTCGCCAAACA
CCAAATACATATCAATATGTACATTCGAGAAAGAAGCGATCAAAGAAGCGTCTTCGGGCGAGTAGGAGAA
TGCGGAGGAGAAGGAGAACGAGCTGATCTAGTATCTCTCCACAATCCAATGCCAACTGACCAACTGGCCA
TATTCGGAGCAATTTGAAGCCAATTTCCATCGCCTGGCGATCGCTCCATTCTTGGCTATATGTTTTTCAC
CGTTCCCGGGGCCATTTTCAAAGACTCGTCGGTAAGATAAGATTGTGTCACTCGCTGTCTCTCTTCATTT
GTCGAAGAATGCTGAGGAATTTCGCGATGACGTCGGCGAGTATTTTGAAGAATGAGAATAATTTGTATTT
ATACGAAAATCAGTTAGTGGAATTTTCTACAAAAACATGTTATCTATAGATAATTTTGTTGCAAAATATG
TTGACTATGACAAAGATTGTATGTATATACCTTTAATGTATTCTCATTTTCTTATGTATTTATAATGGCA
ATGATGATACTGATGATATTTTAAGATGATGCCAGACCACAGGCTGATTTCTGCGTCTTTTGCCGAACGC
AGTGCATGTGCGGTTGTTGTTTTTTGGAATAGTTTCAATTTTCGGACTGTCCGCTTTGATTTCAGTTTCT
TGGCTTATTCAAAAAGCAAAGTAAAGCCAAAAAAGCGAGATGGCAATACCAAATGCGGCAAAACGGTAGT
GGAAGGAAAGGGGTGCGGGGCAGCGGAAGGAAGGGTGGGGCGGGGCGTGGCGGGGTCTGTGGCTGGGCGC
GACGTCACCGACGTTGGAGCCACTCCTTTGACCATGTGTGCGTGTGTGTATTATTCGTGTCTCGCCACTC
GCCGGTTGTTTTTTTCTTTTTATCTCGCTCTCTCTAGCGCCATCTCGTACGCATGCTCAACGCACCGCAT
GTTGCCGTGTCCTTTATGCGTCATTTTGGCTCGAAATAGGCAATTATTTAAACAAAGATTAGTCAACGAA
AACGCTAAAATAAATAAGTCTACAATATGGTTACTTATTGCCATGTGTGTGCAGCCAACGATAGCAACAA
AAGCAACAACACAGTGGCTTTCCCTCTTTCACTTTTTGTTTGCAAGCGCGTGCGAGCAAGACGGCACGAC
CGGCAAACGCAATTACGCTGACAAAGAGCAGACGAAGTTTTGGCCGAAAAACATCAAGGCGCCTGATACG
AATGCATTTGCAATAACAATTGCGATATTTAATATTGTTTATGAAGCTGTTTGACTTCAAAACACACAAA
AAAAAAAATAAAACAAATTATTTGAAAGAGAATTAGGAATCGGACAGCTTATCGTTACGGGCTAACAGCA
CACCGAGACGAAATAGCTTACCTGACGTCACAGCCTCTGGAAGAACTGCCGCCAAGCAGAGAGAGAGAGA
AAAAGAGGGAGAGCAGCTTAGACCGCATGTGCTTGTGTGTGAGGCGTCTCTCTCTTCGTCTCCTGTTTGC
GCAAACGCATAGACTGCACTGAGAAAATCGATTACCTATTTTTTATGAATGAATATTTGCACTATTACTA
TTCAAAACTATTAAGATAGCAATCACATTCAATAGCCAAATACTATACCACCTGAGCGATGCAACGAAAT
GATCAATTTGAGCAAAAATGCTGCATATTTAGGACGGCATCATTATAGAAATGCTTCTTGCTGTGTACTT
TTCTCTCGTCTGGCAGCTGTTTCGCCGTTATTGTTAAAACCGGCTTAAGTTAGGTGTGTTTTCTACGACT
AGTGATGCCCCTACTAGAAGATGTGTGTTGCACAAATGTCCCTGAATAACCAATTTGAAGTGCAGATAGC
AGTAAACGTAAGCTAATATGAATATTATTTAACTGTAATGTTTTAATATCGCTGGACATTACTAATAAAC
CCACTATAAACACATGTACATATGTATGTTTTGGCATACAATGAGTAGTTGGGGAAAAAATGTGTAAAAG
CACCGTGACCATCACAGCATAAAGATAACCAGCTGAAGTATCGAATATGAGTAACCCCCAAATTGAATCA
CATGCCGCAACTGATAGGACCCATGGAAGTACACTCTTCATGGCGATATACAAGACACACACAAGCACGA
ACACCCAGTTGCGGAGGAAATTCTCCGTAAATGAAAACCCAATCGGCGAACAATTCATACCCATATATGG
TAAAAGTTTTGAACGCGACTTGAGAGCGGAGAGCATTGCGGCTGATAAGGTTTTAGCGCTAAGCGGGCTT
TATAAAACGGGCTGCGGGACCAGTTTTCATATCACTACCGTTTGAGTTCTTGTGCTGTGTGGATACTCCT
CCCGACACAAAGCCGCTCCATCAGCCAGCAGTCGTCTAATCCAGAGACCCCGGATCGGGGTACCAACATG
GACGCACAAACACGACGACGTGAGCGTCGCGCTGAGAAACAAGCTCAATGGAAAGCTGCAAACGGTGGAT
CTCCTCCACATATGGCTTACCCATACGATGTTCCAGATTACGCTCCTCCAAGCTTGAATTCTATGTGCTC
GACTTATGGACTCTTATCTTTTGAGTTTTCAGATACGGCTGCTATGGATCCAATTTTCTTCTCGCCAACG
AATGGAATACCGTCAGAGAGTAAACTCGCCACTTATATGAATCGACAGAATGTCGCCACACCGAGCGGTT
ATGGGCTGAATAACGGGTTCTCACTACTTAATTTGGATTCGCCCCTAAATAAAAAGTCCCAGGTCACGCC
GCAGTCGCCCGAGTTCATTCCAACGCGCCTTGGCTCGACGCCCAACTTCTATGCACCATATCACAACGCG
CCCATGCAATTAAGTAATGGGCTCAATGGCGTCAATGGGTTAACAGCCGCCGCAGCAGCAGCAGCAGCAG
CCGCCGCCGCCGCCGCAGCAGCAGTTCCCTCCTCCACGTCATCGGCGTCCTCCGCCTCGGTGACCATCAG
CAAAACGGCCAACGGTGGCGCCTCCATGCTCGCCCTGCAAAAGACCGCATCCATCGCCTCTGTAACCATC
GCACAACAGCAGCCACAGCATCCACAGAAACAGCAACAGCATCCGCCGTCGGTGGGCGGAGGAGCTGTGT
CCGCCGCCTCCGCCCCCATTGCCATTAGTGGCGCTCCACCGAATCCCGCCGCAGCTCCGTTCGTCAGCAG
CATGTCCGCTCAGACGCCGCTCAAGGGGAGGGGCGCCATGATGCGCCAGGAATCACCAACGGCAGCCATG
ATTTCGGGCGCAGGGCCAGGTGAGAAGTCGCCACCGCACGGGATGACGCCGCACGGAGCATCGCCCATAC
CATCAGCGCTGCCCACCAGCGTGCACCAGGAGAACGTAGGCGGCACCATATACTTCTATCCGACTGCCAA
CGCACAGAACAGCCAGCCCGTCGTCAATTCCATGGTGGTGGATGGAACGCATCCGGCTCTCCATGGCGTG
AGTGCTGTGGCGCCGATGAGTGCGGGCGTTCCGGCGGCCATGATGTACACGGGGCATGTGTATCCGGGAC
CGTCCTCCAACGTGGTCACCATGCAGCCAAAGACGCTGCTGGAGTCGGCCTTCTTTATGCCCGACGAGAT
GCGCGCCGAAGTCCTCGCCCGCAACGAGATCTCTAACCTGATCATGGACGCAGCGGAGGCTGCGCAGCAC
GCTCTACCGCTGGAGGTGGAGAACTACCATGCCCTGTATCCACTGGAACCGCCGGCGCAGCCGTTGCACG
CCAAGCTCACGTTCCCCGCCACCTTCTATAGGGCCACGCACAACACGACGGGCTACAAGTACTTCCTGCG
AAGAATACATGGTTTCCGCCTGCAGTCGACCAAGTGCATGACGCTGGTGGAGATGTGGAAGAAGCTGCAG
CACACGAATGTGGTACAACTGCGTGAGGTGTTCACGACGAAAGCATTTGGTGATAACTCTTTAGTATTAG
TGTACGACTATCATCCCGGCTCACAAACATTACTGGCCAAATACTTCACTCCGGCGCCAGAGACCAACGG
GTACACTGATCCATTCCAAGGCGAGGCCCGCCCCTTCAGTCATAAGAGTAACATGCAGCGAACGAGCAAT
GGACCGCTGCTACCGGAGGCCACCATCTGGTCGATCATCATGCAGCTGACCGCCGGCTTAAAAGCCATCC
ACCATGCCGGTCTTGCCTGCAAGGTTCTGGATCCCACAAAGATTTTCGTGACGGGCAAGCGTGTACGGTT
TAGCTCATGCTGCATTTCGGATATAACGCAATTCGATCCGAATGCATCCAATCCCTTGGCGCTGGTTAAT
ATGCATCAGCAGGACGATCTGACCGCTTTGGGTCGCTTAGTATTAGCTTTGGCCTGCCGCTGTCTTCAAT
CCGTGCAACGCGACAATGTCCAGTCCAGCATCGATATGGTCACGCGAAACTACTCCACCGATCTGCGAAA
CTTTATTGTTTACCTCTTCACCACCAATAATCGTCGCTCCGTGACCGACCTGATGCCGATGATTGGTGCC
CGCTTCTATACGCAACTGGATGCACTGCAGAGCAAAATTGATATGCAGGAGGACGAGGAAGCCAAGGAGA
TGGAGAACGAGCGGTTATATCGCATTTTGGTCAAACTTAATAGCATCAACGAGCGACCCGACTTTAATCT
GGACTGCACTTGGTCTGAGACTGGTGATAGATACATGTTGAAATTATTCCGTGATTATTTGTTCCATTCC
GTCACTGAGGATGGCCGGCCCTGGCTAGATCACGCACACATTGTACAATGCCTCAACAAGCTGGATGCTG
GCTCCATAGAGCGCGTGCAACTGATGTCCCGCGACGAGCAATCGGTACTCATCGTCTCCTATGCTGAACT
CAAGAATTGTCTGGAGAACGCCTTCTCCGAACTGATGTCAAGTGCGGCCAACTGAGCGGCCGCTCGAGTC
TAGAGGGCCCGCGGTTCGAAGGTAAGCCTATCCCTAACCCTCTCCTCGGTCTCGATTCTACGCGTACCGG
TCATCATCACCATCACCATTGAGTTTAAACCCGCTGATCAGCCTCGACTGTGCCTTCTAAGGCCTGAGCT
CGCTGATCAGCCTCGATCGAGGATCCAGACATGATAAGATACATTGATGAGTTTGGACAAACCACAACTA
GAATGCAGTGAAAAAAATGCTTTATTTGTGAAATTTGTGATGCTATTGCTTTATTTGTAACCATTATAAG
CTGCAATAAACAAGTTAACAACAACAATTGCATTCATTTTATGTTTCAGGTTCAGGGGGAGGTGTGGGAG
GTTTTTTAAAGCAAGTAAAACCTCTACAAATGTGGTATGGCTGATTATGATCAGTCGACCGATGCCCTTG
AGAGCCTTCAACCCAGTCAGCTCCTTCCGGTGGGCGCGGGGCATGACTATCGTCGCCGCACTTATGACTG
TCTTCTTTATCATGCAACTCGTAGGACAGGTGCCGGCAGCGCTCTGGGTCATTTTCGGCGAGGACCGCTT
TCGCTGGAGCGCGACGATGATCGGCCTGTCGCTTGCGGTATTCGGAATCTTGCACGCCCTCGCTCAAGCC
TTCGTCACTGGTCCCGCCACCAAACGTTTCGGCGAGAAGCAGGCCATTATCGCCGGCATGGCGGCCGACG
CGCTGGGCTACGTCTTGCTGGCGTTCGCGACGCGAGGCTGGATGGCCTTCCCCATTATGATTCTTCTCGC
TTCCGGCGGCATCGGGATGCCCGCGTTGCAGGCCATGCTGTCCAGGCAGGTAGATGACGACCATCAGGGA
CAGCTTCAAGGATCGCTCGCGGCTCTTACCAGCCAGCAAAAGGCCAGGAACCGTAAAAAGGCCGCGTTGC
TGGCGTTTTTCCATAGGCTCCGCCCCCCTGACGAGCATCACAAAAATCGACGCTCAAGTCAGAGGTGGCG
AAACCCGACAGGACTATAAAGATACCAGGCGTTTCCCCCTGGAAGCTCCCTCGTGCGCTCTCCTGTTCCG
ACCCTGCCGCTTACCGGATACCTGTCCGCCTTTCTCCCTTCGGGAAGCGTGGCGCTTTCTCAATGCTCAC
GCTGTAGGTATCTCAGTTCGGTGTAGGTCGTTCGCTCCAAGCTGGGCTGTGTGCACGAACCCCCCGTTCA
GCCCGACCGCTGCGCCTTATCCGGTAACTATCGTCTTGAGTCCAACCCGGTAAGACACGACTTATCGCCA
CTGGCAGCAGCCACTGGTAACAGGATTAGCAGAGCGAGGTATGTAGGCGGTGCTACAGAGTTCTTGAAGT
GGTGGCCTAACTACGGCTACACTAGAAGGACAGTATTTGGTATCTGCGCTCTGCTGAAGCCAGTTACCTT
CGGAAAAAGAGTTGGTAGCTCTTGATCCGGCAAACAAACCACCGCTGGTAGCGGTGGTTTTTTTGTTTGC
AAGCAGCAGATTACGCGCAGAAAAAAAGGATCTCAAGAAGATCCTTTGATCTTTTCTACGGGGTCTGACG
CTCAGTGGAACGAAAACTCACGTTAAGGGATTTTGGTCATGAGATTATCAAAAAGGATCTTCACCTAGAT
CCTTTTAAATTAAAAATGAAGTTTTAAATCAATCTAAAGTATATATGAGTAAACTTGGTCTGACAGTTAC
CAATGCTTAATCAGTGAGGCACCTATCTCAGCGATCTGTCTATTTCGTTCATCCATAGTTGCCTGACTCC
CCGTCGTGTAGATAACTACGATACGGGAGGGCTTACCATCTGGCCCCAGTGCTGCAATGATACCGCGAGA
CCCACGCTCACCGGCTCCAGATTTATCAGCAATAAACCAGCCAGCCGGAAGGGCCGAGCGCAGAAGTGGT
CCTGCAACTTTATCCGCCTCCATCCAGTCTATTAATTGTTGCCGGGAAGCTAGAGTAAGTAGTTCGCCAG
TTAATAGTTTGCGCAACGTTGTTGCCATTGCTGCAGGCATCGTGGTGTCACGCTCGTCGTTTGGTATGGC
TTCATTCAGCTCCGGTTCCCAACGATCAAGGCGAGTTACATGATCCCCCATGTTGTGCAAAAAAGCGGTT
AGCTCCTTCGGTCCTCCGATCGTTGTCAGAAGTAAGTTGGCCGCAGTGTTATCACTCATGGTTATGGCAG
CACTGCATAATTCTCTTACTGTCATGCCATCCGTAAGATGCTTTTCTGTGACTGGTGAGTACTCAACCAA
GTCATTCTGAGAATAGTGTATGCGGCGACCGAGTTGCTCTTGCCCGGCGTCAACACGGGATAATACCGCG
CCACATAGCAGAACTTTAAAAGTGCTCATCATTGGAAAACGTTCTTCGGGGCGAAAACTCTCAAGGATCT
TACCGCTGTTGAGATCCAGTTCGATGTAACCCACTCGTGCACCCAACTGATCTTCAGCATCTTTTACTTT
CACCAGCGTTTCTGGGTGAGCAAAAACAGGAAGGCAAAATGCCGCAAAAAAGGGAATAAGGGCGACACGG
AAATGTTGAATACTCATACTCTTCCTTTTTCAATATTATTGAAGCATTTATCAGGGTTATTGTCTCATGA
GCGGATACATATTTGAATGTATTTAGAAAAATAAACAAATAGGGGTTCCGCGCACATTTCCCCGAAAAGT
GCCACCTGACGTCTAAGAAACCATTATTATCATGACATTAACCTATAAAAATAGGCGTATCACGAGGCCC
TTTCGT
